Addgene plasmid #137968: pFd029.R2
Purpose: Expresses Prochlorococcus marinus NATL1A Fd 1
Depositing lab: Jonathan Silberg. Depositing organization: Rice University. Publication: Prochlorococcus phage ferredoxin: Structural characterization and electron transfer to cyanobacterial sulfite reductases. Campbell IJ, Olmos JL Jr, Xu W, Kahanda D, Atkinson JT, Sparks ON, Miller MD, Phillips GN Jr, Bennett GN, Silberg JJ. J Biol Chem. 2020 May 19. pii: RA120.013501. doi: 10.1074/jbc.RA120.013501. PubMed 32434930.
Backbone
  Vector backbone: ColE1
  Total vector size (bp): 3204
  Vector type: Synthetic Biology
Growth in bacteria
  Bacterial resistance: Chloramphenicol, 25 μg/mL
  Growth temperature: 37°C
  Growth strain: DH5alpha
  Copy number: Low Copy
Gene/Insert
  Gene/Insert name: Prochlorococcus marinus NATL1A ferredoxin 1 (alt name: pmN1-Fd1)
  Insert size (bp): 297
Terms and licenses: Academic/Nonprofit Terms; Industry Terms: Not Available to Industry
How to cite: pFd029.R2 was a gift from Jonathan Silberg (Addgene plasmid # 137968 ; http://n2t.net/addgene:137968 ; RRID:Addgene_137968)
