[The description below was written by a language model from this plasmid's Addgene catalogue record and pLannotate feature annotations shown in this document.]
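Description:
pFd029.R2 is a small (about 3.2 kb) bacterial expression plasmid, catalogued as a synthetic biology vector, that expresses ferredoxin 1 from the marine cyanobacterium Prochlorococcus marinus NATL1A (pmN1-Fd1). It replicates in E. coli from a ColE1-type origin and is selected with chloramphenicol through a cat gene driven by its native promoter and followed by the lambda t0 terminator. The repository lists the plasmid as low copy, whereas the automated annotation labels the origin as the high-copy ColE1/pMB1/pUC family. The record does not resolve this difference.

The 297 bp ferredoxin coding sequence sits directly downstream of the PLtetO-1 promoter, a phage lambda PL derivative carrying tet operator sites, and is followed by tandem rrnB T1 and T7Te terminators. The annotation tool labelled this open reading frame by homology as petF1, a plant-type ferredoxin from Leptolyngbya boryana. That label reflects sequence similarity, and its position and length match the stated Prochlorococcus insert. A second cassette on the same strand expresses the TetR repressor from a fragment of the constitutive J23119 promoter, ending in another rrnB T1 terminator. TetR made from the plasmid keeps PLtetO-1 repressed, and adding a tetracycline-class inducer releases it, so ferredoxin levels can be tuned without relying on a host-encoded repressor. No affinity or epitope tags are annotated.

The associated publication concerns a Prochlorococcus phage ferredoxin and electron transfer to cyanobacterial sulfite reductases. This suggests the plasmid supplies a regulated host ferredoxin for comparing electron transfer between protein partners, although the record states only that it expresses this ferredoxin.
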