Features (pLannotate 1.2.2; 12 found; start..end, strand, type, name):
      1..74      +  promoter       PLtetO-1 promoter: modified phage lambda PL promoter with tet operator sites (Lutz and Bujard, 1997)
    100..396     +  CDS            petF1: FER1_LEPBY - Experimental evidence at protein level: Swiss-Prot protein existence level 1. Principal electron carrier in NADP-photoreduction. From Leptolyngbya boryana (Plectonema boryanum).
    429..500     +  terminator     rrnB T1 terminator: transcription terminator T1 from the E. coli rrnB gene
    516..543     +  terminator     T7Te terminator: phage T7 early transcription terminator
    550..594     +  misc_feature   MCS (fragment): pUC18/19 multiple cloning site
    601..629     +  promoter       J23119 promoter (fragment): bacterial promoter (Registry of Standard Biological Parts BBa J23119)
    664..1290    +  CDS            TetR: tetracycline repressor TetR; tetR; TetR binds to the tetracycline operator tetO to inhibit transcription. This inhibition can be relieved by adding tetracycline or doxycycline.
   1296..1382    +  terminator     rrnB T1 terminator: Escherichia coli rrnB; transcription terminator T1 from the E. coli rrnB gene
   1547..2135    -  rep_origin     ori: high-copy-number ColE1/pMB1/pBR322/pUC origin of replication
   2223..2317    -  terminator     lambda t0 terminator: transcription terminator from phage lambda
   2341..2997    -  CDS            cat: CAT_ECOLX - Experimental evidence at protein level: Swiss-Prot protein existence level 1. This enzyme is an effector of chloramphenicol resistance in bacteria. From Escherichia coli. This protein is used as a marker in many commonly used cloning vectors, such as pACYC184.
   2998..3096    -  promoter       cat promoter: promoter of the E. coli cat gene encoding chloramphenicol acetyltransferase
>Addgene plasmid #137968 | pFd029.R2 | addgene full sequence | sequence record 273657 | Addgene NGS Result
TCCCTATCAGTGATAGAGATTGACATCCCTATCAGTGATAGAGATACTGAGCACATCAGCAGGACGCACT
GACCGATTACCGGCAACAGGAGACACAAAATGACCTCCTTCAAAATCACCTTCATCAACGAATTGAGCGG
TCTGAAAGAAATTATTGATATCCCTGATGATAAATACATTCTGGACGCCGCATGCGAACAAAACATCGAA
CTGCCTGCATCCTGCCGGGAAGGCACTTGCTCGACCTGCGTGGCAAAGTTGGAAAAAGGGAACGTAGACC
AACAGGACCAGAGCTTCTTGGATGACGACCAGATTGAAAAGGGTTACATTCTGATCTGTAAAGCGTACCC
ACTGTCAGATTGTATTATTCGGACTCATGCGGAAGACCAGTTATATTAAGAATTCTGATAATAATCTAGA
CCAGGCATCAAATAAAACGAAAGGCTCAGTCGAAAGACTGGGCCTTTCGTTTTATCTGTTGTTTGTCGGT
GAACGCTCTCTACTAGAGTCACACTGGCTCACCTTCGGGTGGGCCTTTCTGCGTTTATAGGTACCCGTGG
ATCCTCTAGAGTCGACCTGCAGGCATGCAAGCTTTTTACGGCTAGCTCAGTCCTAGGTATAGTGCTAGCC
CAGCCAGAGAAACACTCTTTAACAGGGGGTAGTATGATGTCTCGTTTAGATAAAAGTAAAGTGATTAACA
GCGCATTAGAGCTGCTTAATGAGGTCGGAATCGAAGGTTTAACAACCCGTAAACTCGCCCAGAAGCTAGG
TGTAGAGCAGCCTACATTGTATTGGCATGTAAAAAATAAGCGGGCTTTGCTCGACGCCTTAGCCATTGAG
ATGTTAGATAGGCACCATACTCACTTTTGCCCTTTAGAAGGGGAAAGCTGGCAAGATTTTTTACGTAATA
ACGCTAAAAGTTTTAGATGTGCTTTACTAAGTCATCGCGATGGAGCAAAAGTACATTTAGGTACACGGCC
TACAGAAAAACAGTATGAAACTCTCGAAAATCAATTAGCCTTTTTATGCCAACAAGGTTTTTCACTAGAG
AATGCATTATATGCACTCAGCGCAGTGGGGCATTTTACTTTAGGTTGCGTATTGGAAGATCAAGAGCATC
AAGTCGCTAAAGAAGAAAGGGAAACACCTACTACTGATAGTATGCCGCCATTATTACGACAAGCTATCGA
ATTATTTGATCACCAAGGTGCAGAGCCAGCCTTCTTATTCGGCCTTGAATTGATCATATGCGGATTAGAA
AAACAACTTAAATGTGAAAGTGGGTCTTAAGGCATCAAATAAAACGAAAGGCTCAGTCGAAAGACTGGGC
CTTTCGTTTTATCTGTTGTTTGTCGGTGAACGCTCTCCTGAGTAGGACAAATCCGCCGCCCTAGACCTAG
GGCGTTCGGCTGCGGCGAGCGGTATCAGCTCACTCAAAGGCGGTAATACGGTTATCCACAGAATCAGGGG
ATAACGCATGCAAGAACATGTGAGCAAAAGGCCAGCAAAAGGCCAGGAACCGTAAAAAGGCCGCGTTGCT
GGCGTTTTTCCATAGGCTCCGCCCCCCTGACGAGCATCACAAAAATCGACGCTCAAGTCAGAGGTGGCGA
AACCCGACAGGACTATAAAGATACCAGGCGTTTCCCCCTGGAAGCTCCCTCGTGCGCTCTCCTGTTCCGA
CCCTGCCGCTTACCGGATACCTGTCCGCCTTTCTCCCTTCGGGAAGCGTGGCGCTTTCTCATAGCTCACG
CTGTAGGTATCTCAGTTCGGTGTAGGTCGTTCGCTCCAAGCTGGGCTGTGTGCACGAACCCCCCGTTCAG
CCCGACCGCTGCGCCTTATCCGGTAACTATCGTCTTGAGTCCAACCCGGTAAGACACGACTTATCGCCAC
TGGCAGCAGCCACTGGTAACAGGATTAGCAGAGCGAGGTATGTAGGCGGTGCTACAGAGTTCTTGAAGTG
GTGGCCTAACTACGGCTACACTAGAAGGACAGTATTTGGTATCTGCGCTCTGCTGAAGCCAGTTACCTTC
GGAAAAAGAGTTGGTAGCTCTTGATCCGGCAAACAAACCACCGCTGGTAGCGGTGGTTTTTTTGTTTGCA
AGCAGCAGATTACGCGCAGAAAAAAAGGATCTCAAGAAGATCCTTTGATCTTTTCTACGGGGTCTGACGC
TCAGTGGAACGAAAACTCACGTTAAGGGATTTTGGTCATGACTAGTGCTTGGATTCTCACCAATAAAAAA
CGCCCGGCGGCAACCGAGCGTTCTGAACAAATCCAGATGGAGTTCTGAGGTCATTACTGGATCTATCAAC
AGGAGTCCAAGCGAGCTCGATATCAAATTACGCCCCGCCCTGCCACTCATCGCAGTACTGTTGTAATTCA
TTAAGCATTCTGCCGACATGGAAGCCATCACAAACGGCATGATGAACCTGAATCGCCAGCGGCATCAGCA
CCTTGTCGCCTTGCGTATAATATTTGCCCATGGTGAAAACGGGGGCGAAGAAGTTGTCCATATTGGCCAC
GTTTAAATCAAAACTGGTGAAACTCACCCAGGGATTGGCTGAGACGAAAAACATATTCTCAATAAACCCT
TTAGGGAAATAGGCCAGGTTTTCACCATAACACGCCACATCTTGCGAATATATGTGTAGAAACTGCCGGA
AATCGTCGTGGTATTCACTCCAGAGCGATGAAAACGTTTCAGTTTGCTCATGGAAAACGGTGTAACAAGG
GTGAACACTATCCCATATCACCAGCTCACCGTCTTTCATTGCCATACGAAATTCCGGATGAGCATTCATC
AGGCGGGCAAGAATGTGAATAAAGGCCGGATAAAACTTGTGCTTATTTTTCTTTACGGTCTTTAAAAAGG
CCGTAATATCCAGCTGAACGGTCTGGTTATAGGTACATTGAGCAACTGACTGAAATGCCTCAAAATGTTC
TTTACGATGCCATTGGGATATATCAACGGTGGTATATCCAGTGATTTTTTTCTCCATTTTAGCTTCCTTA
GCTCCTGAAAATCTCGATAACTCAAAAAATACGACCGGTAGTGATCTTATTTCATTATGGTGAAAGTTGG
AACCTCTTACGGGCCGGCCAACGTCTCATTTTCGCCAGATATCGACGTCTAAGAAACCATTATTATCATG
ACATTAACCTATAAAAATAGGCGTATCACGAGGCCCTTTCGTCTTCACCTCGAG
